Addgene plasmid #114360: pBS_12x-601_MA3
Purpose: 12x Widom 601 nucleosome sequence
Depositing lab: Scot Wolfe. Depositing organization: University of Massachusetts, Worcester. Publication: SIR proteins create compact heterochromatin fibers. Swygert SG, Senapati S, Bolukbasi MF, Wolfe SA, Lindsay S, Peterson CL. Proc Natl Acad Sci U S A. 2018 Dec 4;115(49):12447-12452. doi: 10.1073/pnas.1810647115. Epub 2018 Nov 19. PubMed 30455303.
Backbone
  Vector backbone: pENTR223
  Total vector size (bp): 4702
  Vector type: Mammalian Expression, Unspecified
Growth in bacteria
  Bacterial resistance: Streptomycin, 50 μg/mL
  Growth temperature: 37°C
  Growth strain: DH5alpha
  Copy number: Unknown
Gene/Insert
  Gene/Insert name: 12X601-MA3
  Species: Synthetic
  Insert size (bp): 2117
  Cloning method: Unknown
  Sequencing primers: 5′ M13-fwd
Terms and licenses: Academic/Nonprofit Terms; Industry Terms: Not Available to Industry
How to cite: pBS_12x-601_MA3 was a gift from Scot Wolfe (Addgene plasmid # 114360 ; http://n2t.net/addgene:114360 ; RRID:Addgene_114360)
