[The description below was written by a language model from this plasmid's Addgene catalogue record and pLannotate feature annotations shown in this document.]
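Description:
pBS_12x-601_MA3 is a bacterial cloning plasmid of about 4.7 kb that carries a synthetic array of twelve tandem copies of the Widom 601 nucleosome positioning sequence (insert 12X601-MA3, about 2.1 kb). Despite the "pBS" prefix in its name, the recorded backbone is pENTR223, a Gateway-type entry vector. The feature table fits this. It shows a high-copy ColE1/pUC-type origin for replication in E. coli and a complete aadA (SmR) gene encoding aminoglycoside adenylyltransferase, which confers streptomycin and spectinomycin resistance. This gene lies downstream of a fragment of the class 1 integron Pc promoter and a short gentamicin acetyltransferase remnant. rrnB T1 and T2 terminators are also present and typically insulate the cloning region from read-through transcription. The small lacZα and lacI fragments appear to be backbone remnants rather than functional genes.

The annotation tool did not label the 601 array itself. The large unannotated stretch between the lacZα fragment and the resistance cassette is where the insert presumably lies, but the record does not give its exact boundaries, the repeat or linker length, or what the "MA3" designation refers to. Although the catalogue lists the vector type as mammalian expression, no eukaryotic promoter, coding sequence or polyadenylation signal is annotated, so the plasmid is better viewed as a source of template DNA than as an expression construct. The 601 sequence binds histone octamers with high affinity and precise positioning, so tandem arrays of this kind are generally used to reconstitute regularly spaced nucleosomal arrays in vitro. The associated publication concerns compaction of heterochromatin fibers by SIR proteins, which is consistent with use as a defined chromatin substrate for biophysical studies.
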