Features (pLannotate 1.2.2; 8 found; start..end, strand, type, name):
     47..83      -  CDS            lacZα (fragment): LacZα fragment of β-galactosidase; lacZ fragment
   2437..2460    +  promoter       Pc promoter (fragment): intI1 (promoter lies within the coding sequence); class 1 integron promoter
   2636..2692    +  CDS            GmR (fragment): gentamycin acetyltransferase; aacC1; confers resistance to gentamycin
   2699..3490    +  CDS            SmR: aminoglycoside adenylyltransferase (Murphy, 1985); aadA; confers resistance to spectinomycin and streptomycin
   3583..4171    +  rep_origin     ori: high-copy-number ColE1/pMB1/pBR322/pUC origin of replication
   4354..4446    +  CDS            lacI (fragment): lac repressor; lacI; The lac repressor binds to the lac operator to inhibit transcription in E. coli. This inhibition can be relieved by adding lactose or isopropyl-β-D-thiogalactopyranoside (IPTG).
   4501..4528    -  terminator     rrnB T2 terminator: transcription terminator T2 from the E. coli rrnB gene
   4660..4703    +  terminator     rrnB T1 terminator: Escherichia coli rrnB; transcription terminator T1 from the E. coli rrnB gene
>Addgene plasmid #114360 | pBS_12x-601_MA3 | addgene full sequence | sequence record 235882 | Addgene NGS Result
TTGATGCCTGGCAGTTCCCTACTCTCGCGTTAACGCTAGCATGGATGTTTTCCCAGTCACGACGTTGTAA
AACGACGGCCAGTCTTAAGCGTCTCCCCCTGAACCTGACCCCGGACCAAGTGGTGGCTATTCTAGATAAC
TGCTCTTAGGCACAGGATGTATATATCTGACACGTGCCTGGAGACTAGGGAGTAATCCCCTTGGCGGTTA
AAACGCGGGGGACAGCGCGTACGTGCGTTTAAGCGGTGCTAGAGCTGTCTACGACCAATTGAGCGGCCTC
GGCACCGGGATTCTCCAGGTACTGGAGAATTCCAGTTCCATCAGAAGCACAGGATGTATATATCTGACAC
GTGCCTGGAGACTAGGGAGTAATCCCCTTGGCGGTTAAAACGCGGGGGACAGCGCGTACGTGCGTTTAAG
CGGTGCTAGAGCTGTCTACGACCAATTGAGCGGCCTCGGCACCGGGATTCTCCAGGTACTGGAGAATTCG
GACGACAGTGTGAGCACAGGATGTATATATCTGACACGTGCCTGGAGACTAGGGAGTAATCCCCTTGGCG
GTTAAAACGCGGGGGACAGCGCGTACGTGCGTTTAAGCGGTGCTAGAGCTGTCTACGACCAATTGAGCGG
CCTCGGCACCGGGATTCTCCAGGTACTGGAGAATTCCCAGGGATCCTTGAGCACAGGATGTATATATCTG
ACACGTGCCTGGAGACTAGGGAGTAATCCCCTTGGCGGTTAAAACGCGGGGGACAGCGCGTACGTGCGTT
TAAGCGGTGCTAGAGCTGTCTACGACCAATTGAGCGGCCTCGGCACCGGGATTCTCCAGGTACCGGAGAA
TTCTGTTTACACCGACGGCACAGGATGTATATATCTGACACGTGCCTGGAGACTAGGGAGTAATCCCCTT
GGCGGTTAAAACGCGGGGGACAGCGCGTACGTGCGTTTAAGCGGTGCTAGAGCTGTCTACGACCAATTGA
GCGGCCTCGGCACCGGGATTCTCCAGGTACTGGAGAATTCATGCTAACGAGATCGCACAGGATGTATATA
TCTGACACGTGCCTGGAGACTAGGGAGTAATCCCCTTGGCGGTTAAAACGCGGGGGGTCGACCGTACGTG
CGTTTAAGCGGTGCTAGAGCTGTCTACGACCAATTGAGCGGCCTCGGCACCGGGATTCTCCAGGTACTGG
AGAATTCCGGTCCGTTTACCAGCACAGGATGTATATATCTGACACGTGCCTGGAGACTAGGGAGTAATCC
CCTTGGCGGTTAAAACGCGGGGGACAGCGCGTACGTGCGTTTAAGCGGTGCTAGAGCTGTCTACGACCAA
TTGAGCGGCCTCGGCACCGGGATTCTCCAGGTTGCGTGGGCGGAGAAAGAATTCGCTAGCACAGGATGTA
TATATCTGACACGTGCCTGGAGACTAGGGAGTAATCCCCTTGGCGGTTAAAACGCGGGGGACAGCGCGTA
CGTGCGTTTAAGCGGTGCTAGAGCTGTCTACGACCAATTGAGCGGCCTCGGCACCGGGATTCTCCAGGTA
CTGGAGAATTCTACGCATATACTATGCACAGGATGTATATATCTGACACGTGCCTGGAGACTAGGGAGTA
ATCCCCTTGGCGGTTAAAACGCGGGGGACAGCGCGTACGTGCGTTTAAGCGGTGCTAGAGCTGTCTACGA
CCAATTGAGCGGCCTCGGCACCGGGATTCTCCAGGTACTGGAGAATTCGCTCAAGCTTGATCGCACAGGA
TGTATATATCTGACACGTGCCTGGAGACTAGGGAGTAATCCCCTTGGCGGTTAAAACGCGGGGGACAGCG
CGTACGTGCGTTTAGGCGGTGCTAGAGCTGTCTACGACCAATTGAGCGGCCTCGGCACCGGGATTCTCCA
GGTACTGGAGAATTCAGCCCACGCAGACGGCACAGGATGTATATATCTGACACGTGCCTGGAGACTAGGG
AGTAATCCCCTTGGCGGTTAAAACGCGGGGGACAGCGCGTACGTGCGTTTAAGCGGTGCTAGAGCTGTCT
ACGACCAATTGAGCGGCCTCGGCACCGGGATTCTCCAGGTACTGGAGAATTCGCGTGTAATACACTGCAC
AGGATGTATATATCTGACACGTGCCTGGAGACTAGGGAGTAATCCCCTTGGCGGTTAAAACGCGGGGGAC
AGCGCGTACGTGCGTTTAAGCGGTGCTAGAGCTGTCTACGACCAATTGAGCGGCCTCGGCACCGGGATTC
TCCAGGTAGAATTCACTAGTGCGGCATGCGGCGGCAAGCAAGCGCTCGAAACGGTGCAGCGGCTGTTGCC
GGTGCTGTGCCAGGACCATGGCCGAGACGTCTAGACCAGCCAGGACAGAAATGCCTCGACTTCGCTGCTA
CCCAAGGTTGCCGGGTGACGCACACCGTGGAAACGGATGAAGGCACGAACCCAGTGGACATAAGCCTGTT
CGGTTCGTAAGCTGTAATGCAAGTAGCGTATGCGCTCACGCAACTGGTCCAGAACCTTGACCGAACGCAG
CGGTGGTAACGGCGCAGTGGCGGTTTTCATGGCTTGTTATGACTGTTTTTTTGGGGTACAGTCTATGCCT
CGGGCATCCAAGCAGCAAGCGCGTTACGCCGTGGGTCGATGTTTGATGTTATGGAGCAGCAACGATGTTA
CGCAGCAGGGCAGTCGCCCTAAAACAAAGTTAAACATTATGAGGGAAGCGGTGATCGCCGAAGTATCGAC
TCAACTATCAGAGGTAGTTGGCGTCATCGAGCGCCATCTCGAACCGACGTTGCTGGCCGTACATTTGTAC
GGCTCCGCAGTGGATGGCGGCCTGAAGCCACACAGTGATATTGATTTGCTGGTTACGGTGACCGTAAGGC
TTGATGAAACAACGCGGCGAGCTTTGATCAACGACCTTTTGGAAACTTCGGCTTCCCCTGGAGAGAGCGA
GATTCTCCGCGCTGTAGAAGTCACCATTGTTGTGCACGACGACATCATTCCGTGGCGTTATCCAGCTAAG
CGCGAACTGCAATTTGGAGAATGGCAGCGCAATGACATTCTTGCAGGTATCTTCGAGCCAGCCACGATCG
ACATTGATCTGGCTATCTTGCTGACAAAAGCAAGAGAACATAGCGTTGCCTTGGTAGGTCCAGCGGCGGA
GGAACTCTTTGATCCGGTTCCTGAACAGGATCTATTTGAGGCGCTAAATGAAACCTTAACGCTATGGAAC
TCGCCGCCCGACTGGGCTGGCGATGAGCGAAATGTAGTGCTTACGTTGTCCCGCATTTGGTACAGCGCAG
TAACCGGCAAAATCGCGCCGAAGGATGTCGCTGCCGACTGGGCAATGGAGCGCCTGCCGGCCCAGTATCA
GCCCGTCATACTTGAAGCTAGACAGGCTTATCTTGGACAAGAAGAAGATCGCTTGGCCTCGCGCGCAGAT
CAGTTGGAAGAATTTGTCCACTACGTGAAAGGCGAGATCACCAAGGTAGTCGGCAAATAACCCTCGAGCC
ACCCATGACCAAAATCCCTTAACGTGAGTTACGCGTCGTTCCACTGAGCGTCAGACCCCGTAGAAAAGAT
CAAAGGATCTTCTTGAGATCCTTTTTTTCTGCGCGTAATCTGCTGCTTGCAAACAAAAAAACCACCGCTA
CCAGCGGTGGTTTGTTTGCCGGATCAAGAGCTACCAACTCTTTTTCCGAAGGTAACTGGCTTCAGCAGAG
CGCAGATACCAAATACTGTTCTTCTAGTGTAGCCGTAGTTAGGCCACCACTTCAAGAACTCTGTAGCACC
GCCTACATACCTCGCTCTGCTAATCCTGTTACCAGTGGCTGCTGCCAGTGGCGATAAGTCGTGTCTTACC
GGGTTGGACTCAAGACGATAGTTACCGGATAAGGCGCAGCGGTCGGGCTGAACGGGGGGTTCGTGCACAC
AGCCCAGCTTGGAGCGAACGACCTACACCGAACTGAGATACCTACAGCGTGAGCTATGAGAAAGCGCCAC
GCTTCCCGAAGGGAGAAAGGCGGACAGGTATCCGGTAAGCGGCAGGGTCGGAACAGGAGAGCGCACGAGG
GAGCTTCCAGGGGGAAACGCCTGGTATCTTTATAGTCCTGTCGGGTTTCGCCACCTCTGACTTGAGCGTC
GATTTTTGTGATGCTCGTCAGGGGGGCGGAGCCTATGGAAAAACGCCAGCAACGCGGCCTTTTTACGGTT
CCTGGCCTTTTGCTGGCCTTTTGCTCACATGTTCTTTCCTGCGTTATCCCCTGATTCTGTGGATAACCGT
ATTACCGCCTTTGAGTGAGCTGATACCGCTCGCCGCAGCCGAACGACCGAGCGCAGCGAGTCAGTGAGCG
AGGAAGCGGAAGAGCGCCCAATACGCAAACCGCCTCTCCCCGCGCGTTGGCCGATTCATTAATGCAGCTG
GCACGACAGGTTTCCCGACTGGAAAGCGGGCAGTGAGCGCAACGCAATTAATACGCGTACCGCTAGCCAG
GAAGAGTTTGTAGAAACGCAAAAAGGCCATCCGTCAGGATGGCCTTCTGCTTAGTTTGATGCCTGGCAGT
TTATGGCGGGCGTCCTGCCCGCCACCCTCCGGGCCGTTGCTTCACAACGTTCAAATCCGCTCCCGGCGGA
TTTGTCCTACTCAGGAGAGCGTTCACCGACAAACAACAGATAAAACGAAAGGCCCAGTCTTCCGACTGAG
CCTTTCGTTTTAT
