>Addgene plasmid #114360 | pBS_12x-601_MA3 | depositor partial sequence | sequence record 229435 | pBS_12x-601_MA3 sequence 4702 bps
TTGATGCCTGGCAGTTCCCTACTCTCGCGTTAACGCTAGCATGGATGTTTTCCCAGTCACGACGTTGTAA
AACGACGGCCAGTCTTAAGCGTCTCCCCCTGAACCTGACCCCGGACCAAGTGGTGGCTATTCTAGATAAC
TGCTCTTAGGCACAGGATGTATATATCTGACACGTGCCTGGAGACTAGGGAGTAATCCCCTTGGCGGTTA
AAACGCGGGGGACAGCGCGTACGTGCGTTTAAGCGGTGCTAGAGCTGTCTACGACCAATTGAGCGGCCTC
GGCACCGGGATTCTCCAGGTACTGGAGAATTCCAGTTCCATCAGAAGCACAGGATGTATATATCTGACAC
GTGCCTGGAGACTAGGGAGTAATCCCCTTGGCGGTTAAAACGCGGGGGACAGCGCGTACGTGCGTTTAAG
CGGTGCTAGAGCTGTCTACGACCAATTGAGCGGCCTCGGCACCGGGATTCTCCAGGTACTGGAGAATTCG
GACGACAGTGTGAGCACAGGATGTATATATCTGACACGTGCCTGGAGACTAGGGAGTAATCCCCTTGGCG
GTTAAAACGCGGGGGACAGCGCGTACGTGCGTTTAAGCGGTGCTAGAGCTGTCTACGACCAATTGAGCGG
CCTCGGCACCGGGATTCTCCAGGTACTGGAGAATTCCCAGGGATCCTTGAGCACAGGATGTATATATCTG
ACACGTGCCTGGAGACTAGGGAGTAATCCCCTTGGCGGTTAAAACGCGGGGGACAGCGCGTACGTGCGTT
TAAGCGGTGCTAGAGCTGTCTACGACCAATTGAGCGGCCTCGGCACCGGGATTCTCCAGGTACTGGAGAA
TTCTGTTTACACCGACGGCACAGGATGTATATATCTGACACGTGCCTGGAGACTAGGGAGTAATCCCCTT
GGCGGTTAAAACGCGGGGGACAGCGCGTACGTGCGTTTAAGCGGTGCTAGAGCTGTCTACGACCAATTGA
GCGGCCTCGGCACCGGGATTCTCCAGGTACTGGAGAATTCATGCTAACGAGATCGCACAGGATGTATATA
TCTGACACGTGCCTGGAGACTAGGGAGTAATCCCCTTGGCGGTTAAAACGCGGGGGGTCGACCGTACGTG
CGTTTAAGCGGTGCTAGAGCTGTCTACGACCAATTGAGCGGCCTCGGCACCGGGATTCTCCAGGTACTGG
AGAATTCCGGTCCGTTTACCAGCACAGGATGTATATATCTGACACGTGCCTGGAGACTAGGGAGTAATCC
CCTTGGCGGTTAAAACGCGGGGGACAGCGCGTACGTGCGTTTAAGCGGTGCTAGAGCTGTCTACGACCAA
TTGAGCGGCCTCGGCACCGGGATTCTCCAGGTTGCGTGGGCGGGAAAGAATTCGCTAGCACAGGATGTAT
ATATCTGACACGTGCCTGGAGACTAGGGAGTAATCCCCTTGGCGGTTAAAACGCGGGGGACAGCGCGTAC
GTGCGTTTAAGCGGTGCTAGAGCTGTCTACGACCAATTGAGCGGCCTCGGCACCGGGATTCTCCAGGTAC
TGGAGAATTCTACGCATATACTATGCACAGGATGTATATATCTGACACGTGCCTGGAGACTAGGGAGTAA
TCCCCTTGGCGGTTAAAACGCGGGGGACAGCGCGTACGTGCGTTTAAGCGGTGCTAGAGCTGTCTACGAC
CAATTGAGCGGCCTCGGCACCGGGATTCTCCAGGTACTGGAGAATTCGCTCAAGCTTGATCGCACAGGAT
GTATATATCTGACACGTGCCTGGAGACTAGGGAGTAATCCCCTTGGCGGTTAAAACGCGGGGGACAGCGC
GTACGTGCGTTTAAGCGGTGCTAGAGCTGTCTACGACCAATTGAGCGGCCTCGGCACCGGGATTCTCCAG
GTACTGGAGAATTCAGCCCACGCAGACGGCACAGGATGTATATATCTGACACGTGCCTGGAGACTAGGGA
GTAATCCCCTTGGCGGTTAAAACGCGGGGGACAGCGCGTACGTGCGTTTAAGCGGTGCTAGAGCTGTCTA
CGACCAATTGAGCGGCCTCGGCACCGGGATTCTCCAGGTACTGGAGAATTCGCGTGTAATACACTGCACA
GGATGTATATATCTGACACGTGCCTGGAGACTAGGGAGTAATCCCCTTGGCGGTTAAAACGCGGGGGACA
GCGCGTACGTGCGTTTAAGCGGTGCTAGAGCTGTCTACGACCAATTGAGCGGCCTCGGCACCGGGATTCT
CCAGGTAGAATTCACTAGTGCGGCATGCGGCGGCAAGCAAGCGCTCGAAACGGTGCAGCGGCTGTTGCCG
GTGCTGTGCCAGGACCATGGCCGAGACGTCTAGACCAGCCAGGACAGAAATGCCTCGACTTCGCTGCTAC
CCAAGGTTGCCGGGTGACGCACACCGTGGAAACGGATGAAGGCACGAACCCAGTGGACATAAGCCTGTTC
GGTTCGTAAGCTGTAATGCAAGTAGCGTATGCGCTCACGCAACTGGTCCAGAACCTTGACCGAACGCAGC
GGTGGTAACGGCGCAGTGGCGGTTTTCATGGCTTGTTATGACTGTTTTTTTGGGGTACAGTCTATGCCTC
GGGCATCCAAGCAGCAAGCGCGTTACGCCGTGGGTCGATGTTTGATGTTATGGAGCAGCAACGATGTTAC
GCAGCAGGGCAGTCGCCCTAAAACAAAGTTAAACATTATGAGGGAAGCGGTGATCGCCGAAGTATCGACT
CAACTATCAGAGGTAGTTGGCGTCATCGAGCGCCATCTCGAACCGACGTTGCTGGCCGTACATTTGTACG
GCTCCGCAGTGGATGGCGGCCTGAAGCCACACAGTGATATTGATTTGCTGGTTACGGTGACCGTAAGGCT
TGATGAAACAACGCGGCGAGCTTTGATCAACGACCTTTTGGAAACTTCGGCTTCCCCTGGAGAGAGCGAG
ATTCTCCGCGCTGTAGAAGTCACCATTGTTGTGCACGACGACATCATTCCGTGGCGTTATCCAGCTAAGC
GCGAACTGCAATTTGGAGAATGGCAGCGCAATGACATTCTTGCAGGTATCTTCGAGCCAGCCACGATCGA
CATTGATCTGGCTATCTTGCTGACAAAAGCAAGAGAACATAGCGTTGCCTTGGTAGGTCCAGCGGCGGAG
GAACTCTTTGATCCGGTTCCTGAACAGGATCTATTTGAGGCGCTAAATGAAACCTTAACGCTATGGAACT
CGCCGCCCGACTGGGCTGGCGATGAGCGAAATGTAGTGCTTACGTTGTCCCGCATTTGGTACAGCGCAGT
AACCGGCAAAATCGCGCCGAAGGATGTCGCTGCCGACTGGGCAATGGAGCGCCTGCCGGCCCAGTATCAG
CCCGTCATACTTGAAGCTAGACAGGCTTATCTTGGACAAGAAGAAGATCGCTTGGCCTCGCGCGCAGATC
AGTTGGAAGAATTTGTCCACTACGTGAAAGGCGAGATCACCAAGGTAGTCGGCAAATAACCCTCGAGCCA
CCCATGACCAAAATCCCTTAACGTGAGTTACGCGTCGTTCCACTGAGCGTCAGACCCCGTAGAAAAGATC
AAAGGATCTTCTTGAGATCCTTTTTTTCTGCGCGTAATCTGCTGCTTGCAAACAAAAAAACCACCGCTAC
CAGCGGTGGTTTGTTTGCCGGATCAAGAGCTACCAACTCTTTTTCCGAAGGTAACTGGCTTCAGCAGAGC
GCAGATACCAAATACTGTCCTTCTAGTGTAGCCGTAGTTAGGCCACCACTTCAAGAACTCTGTAGCACCG
CCTACATACCTCGCTCTGCTAATCCTGTTACCAGTGGCTGCTGCCAGTGGCGATAAGTCGTGTCTTACCG
GGTTGGACTCAAGACGATAGTTACCGGATAAGGCGCAGCGGTCGGGCTGAACGGGGGGTTCGTGCACACA
GCCCAGCTTGGAGCGAACGACCTACACCGAACTGAGATACCTACAGCGTGAGCATTGAGAAAGCGCCACG
CTTCCCGAAGGGAGAAAGGCGGACAGGTATCCGGTAAGCGGCAGGGTCGGAACAGGAGAGCGCACGAGGG
AGCTTCCAGGGGGAAACGCCTGGTATCTTTATAGTCCTGTCGGGTTTCGCCACCTCTGACTTGAGCGTCG
ATTTTTGTGATGCTCGTCAGGGGGGCGGAGCCTATGGAAAAACGCCAGCAACGCGGCCTTTTTACGGTTC
CTGGCCTTTTGCTGGCCTTTTGCTCACATGTTCTTTCCTGCGTTATCCCCTGATTCTGTGGATAACCGTA
TTACCGCCTTTGAGTGAGCTGATACCGCTCGCCGCAGCCGAACGACCGAGCGCAGCGAGTCAGTGAGCGA
GGAAGCGGAAGAGCGCCCAATACGCAAACCGCCTCTCCCCGCGCGTTGGCCGATTCATTAATGCAGCTGG
CACGACAGGTTTCCCGACTGGAAAGCGGGCAGTGAGCGCAACGCAATTAATACGCGTACCGCTAGCCAGG
AAGAGTTTGTAGAAACGCAAAAAGGCCATCCGTCAGGATGGCCTTCTGCTTAGTTTGATGCCTGGCAGTT
TATGGCGGGCGTCCTGCCCGCCACCCTCCGGGCCGTTGCTTCACAACGTTCAAATCCGCTCCCGGCGGAT
TTGTCCTACTCAGGAGAGCGTTCACCGACAAACAACAGATAAAACGAAAGGCCCAGTCTTCCGACTGAGC
CTTTCGTTTTAT
